>Addgene plasmid #54099 | mEmerald-FYN-N-10 | depositor partial sequence | sequence record 84273 | insert sequence
GGACGGTCAGATCCGCTAGCGCCACCATGGGCTGTGTGCAATGTAAGGATAAAGAAGCAACAAAACTGAC
GGAGGAGAGGGACGGCAGCCTGAACCAGAGCTCTGGGTACCGCTATGGCACAGACCCCACCCCTCAGCAC
TACCCCAGCTTCGGTGTGACCTCCATCCCCAACTACAACAACTTCCACGCAGCCGGGGGCCAAGGACTCA
CCGTCTTTGGAGGTGTGAACTCTTCGTCTCATACGGGGACCTTGCGTACGAGAGGAGGAACAGGAGTGAC
ACTCTTTGTGGCCCTTTATGACTATGAAGCACGGACAGAAGATGACCTGAGTTTTCACAAAGGAGAAAAA
TTTCAAATATTGAACAGCTCGGAAGGAGATTGGTGGGAAGCCCGCTCCTTGACAACTGGAGAGACAGGTT
ACATTCCCAGCAATTATGTGGCTCCAGTTGACTCTATCCAGGCAGAAGAGTGGTACTTTGGAAAACTTGG
CCGAAAAGATGCTGAGCGACAGCTATTGTCCTTTGGAAACCCAAGAGGTACCTTTCTTATCCGCGAGAGT
GAAACCACCAAAGGTGCCTATTCACTTTCTATCCGTGATTGGGATGATATGAAAGGAGACCATGTCAAAC
ATTATAAAATTCGCAAACTTGACAATGGTGGATACTACATTACCACCCGGGCCCAGTTTGAAACACTTCA
GCAGCTTGTACAACATTACTCAGGTACCTGGAATGGAAACACAAAAGTAGCCATAAAGACTCTTAAACCA
GGCACAATGTCCCCCGAATCATTCCTTGAGGAAGCGCAGATCATGAAGAAGCTGAAGCACGACAAGCTGG
TCCAGCTCTATGCAGTGGTGTCTGAGGAGCCCATCTACATCGTCACCGAGTATATGAACAAAGGAAGTTT
ACTGGATTTCTTAAAAGATGGAGAAGGAAGAGCTCTGAAATTACCAAATCTTGTGGACATGGCAGCACAG
GTGGCTGCAGGAATGGCTTACATCGAGCGCATGAATTATATCCATAGAGATCTGCGATCAGCAAACATTC
TAGTGGGGAATGGACTCATATGCAAGATTGCTGACTTCGGATTGGCCCGATTGATAGAAGACAATGAGTA
CACAGCAAGACAAGGTGCAAAGTTCCCCATCAAGTGGACGGCCCCCGAGGCAGCCCTGTACGGGAGGTTC
ACAATCAAGTCTGACGTGTGGTCTTTTGGAATCTTACTCACAGAGCTGGTCACCAAAGGAAGAGTGCCAT
ACCCAGGCATGAACAACCGGGAGGTGCTGGAGCAGGTGGAGCGAGGCTACAGGATGCCCTGCCCGCAGGA
CTGCCCCATCTCTCTGCATGAGCTCATGATCCACTGCTGGAAAAAGGACCCTGAAGAACGCCCCACTTTT
GAGTACTTGCAGAGCTTCCTGGAAGACTACTTTACCGCGACAGAGCCCCAGTACCAACCTGGTGAAAACC
TGGCATCCAGCGGGGATCCACCGGTCGCCACCATGGTGAGCAAGGGCGAGGAGCTGTTCACCGGGGTGGT
GCCCATCCTGGTCGAGCTGGACGGCGACGTAAACGGCCACAAGTTCAGCGTGTCCGGCGAGGGCGAGGGC
GATGCCACCTACGGCAAGCTGACCCTGAAGTTCATCTGCACCACCGGCAAGCTGCCCGTGCCCTGGCCCA
CCCTCGTGACCACCTTGACCTACGGCGTGCAGTGCTTCGCCCGCTACCCCGACCACATGAAGCAGCACGA
CTTCTTCAAGTCCGCCATGCCCGAAGGCTACGTCCAGGAGCGCACCATCTTCTTCAAGGACGACGGCAAC
TACAAGACCCGCGCCGAGGTGAAGTTCGAGGGCGACACCCTGGTGAACCGCATCGAGCTGAAGGGCATCG
ACTTCAAGGAGGACGGCAACATCCTGGGGCACAAGCTGGAGTACAACTACAACAGCCACAAGGTCTATAT
CACCGCCGACAAGCAGAAGAACGGCATCAAGGTGAACTTCAAGACCCGCCACAACATCGAGGACGGCAGC
GTGCAGCTCGCCGACCACTACCAGCAGAACACCCCCATCGGCGACGGCCCCGTGCTGCTGCCCGACAACC
ACTACCTGAGCACCCAGTCCAAGCTGAGCAAAGACCCCAACGAGAAGCGCGATCACATGGTCCTGCTGGA
GTTCGTGACCGCCGCCGGGATCACTCTCGGCATGGACGAGCTGTACAAGTAAGCGGCCGCGACTCTAGAT
CATAATCAGCCATACCACATTGAGA
