>Addgene plasmid #54099 | mEmerald-FYN-N-10 | addgene partial sequence | sequence record 89855 | EGFP-N 5'-CGTCGCCGTCCAGCTCGACCAG-3'
CCTTGCTCACCATGGTGGCGACCGGTGGATCCCCGCTGGATGCCAGGTTTTCACCAGGTTGGTACTGGGG
CTCTGTCGCGGTAAAGTAGTCTTCCAGGAAGCTCTGCAAGTACTCAAAAGTGGGGCGTTCTTCAGGGTCC
TTTTTCCAGCAGTGGATCATGAGCTCATGCAGAGAGATGGGGCAGTCCTGCGGGCAGGGCATCCTGTAGC
CTCGCTCCACCTGCTCCAGCACCTCCCGGTTGTTCATGCCTGGGTATGGCACTCTTCCTTTGGTGACCAG
CTCTGTGAGTAAGATTCCAAAAGACCACACGTCAGACTTGATTGTGAACCTCCCGTACAGGGCTGCCTCG
GGGGCCGTCCACTTGATGGGGAACTTTGCACCTTGTCTTGCTGTGTACTCATTGTCTTCTATCAATCGGG
CCAATCCGAAGTCAGCAATCTTGCATATGAGTCCATTCCCCACTAGAATGTTTGCTGATCGCAGATCTCT
ATGGATATAATTCATGCGCTCGATGTAAGCCATTCCTGCAGCCACCTGTGCTGCCATGTCCACAAGATTT
GGTAATTTCAGAGCTCTTCCTTCTCCATCTTTTAAGAAATCCAGTAAACTTCCTTTGTTCATATACTCGG
TGACGATGTAGATGGGCTCCTCAGACACCACTGCATAGAGCTGGACCAGCTTGTCGTGCTTCAGCTTCTT
CATGATCTGCGCTTCCTCAAGGAATGATTCGGGGGACATTGTGCCTGGTTTAAGAGTCTTTATGGCTACT
TTTGTGTTTCCATTCCAGGTACCTGAGTAATGTTGTACAAGCTGCTGAAGTGTTTCAAACTGGGCCCGGG
TGGTAATGTAGTATCCACCATTGTCAAGT
