[The description below was written by a language model from this plasmid's Addgene catalogue record.]
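Description:
mEmerald-FYN-N-10 is a mammalian expression plasmid built on the mEmerald-N1 backbone (about 4.75 kb without the insert), designed to produce human FYN as a fluorescent fusion protein. The plasmid is maintained at high copy number in E. coli under kanamycin selection, and it carries a neomycin resistance marker so that transfected mammalian cells can be selected with G418. No feature table is provided, so the origin of replication and other backbone elements are not explicitly listed. The use of an SV40 polyA reverse sequencing primer suggests that an SV40 polyadenylation signal lies downstream of the expression cassette.

The payload is the human FYN coding sequence, which encodes the Src-family non-receptor tyrosine kinase also known as p59-FYN. It is expressed from the CMV promoter, a strong constitutive promoter in most mammalian cell lines. In this N1-type arrangement the gene of interest sits upstream of the fluorescent protein, so mEmerald is fused to the C terminus of FYN. This leaves the kinase's N terminus free, which matters because Src-family kinases generally depend on N-terminal lipid modification for membrane attachment. The "10" in the name probably refers to the length of the linker between the two proteins, but the record does not confirm this, and the cloning method is listed as unknown.

mEmerald is a bright green GFP derivative, recorded here with excitation at 487 nm and emission at 509 nm. The construct is catalogued as a localization marker for a membrane-associated kinase. Its typical use is therefore transient or stable transfection of mammalian cells to visualize FYN distribution at membranes by fluorescence microscopy.
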