Addgene plasmid #54099: mEmerald-FYN-N-10
Purpose: Localization: Membrane Associated Kinase, Excitation: 487, Emission: 509
Depositing lab: Michael Davidson. Depositing organization: Florida State University, Tallahassee.
Backbone
  Vector backbone: mEmerald-N1
  Backbone size w/o insert (bp): 4750
  Vector type: Mammalian Expression
  Selectable markers: Neomycin (select with G418)
Growth in bacteria
  Bacterial resistance: Kanamycin, 50 μg/mL
  Growth temperature: 37°C
  Growth strain: DH5alpha
  Copy number: High Copy
Gene/Insert
  Gene/Insert name: FYN (alt name: NM_153048.1)
  Species: H. sapiens (human)
  Entrez Gene: FYN (a.k.a. SLK, SYN, p59-FYN)
  Promoter: CMV
  Tag / fusion protein: mEmerald (C terminal on backbone)
  Cloning method: Unknown
  Sequencing primers: 5′ CMV-F; 3′ SV40pA-R
Terms and licenses: Academic/Nonprofit Terms; Industry Terms
Depositor comments: . Excitation = 487; Emission = 509. Localization data: Membrane Associated Kinase
How to cite: mEmerald-FYN-N-10 was a gift from Michael Davidson (Addgene plasmid # 54099 ; http://n2t.net/addgene:54099 ; RRID:Addgene_54099)
